>Addgene plasmid #177208 | pmr101A-cPr-mNeonGreen (ErmR) | addgene full sequence | sequence record 356946 | Addgene NGS Result
ACTCCTGCGAAAAGCCCCAAAAACAGGAA
[33 nt withheld, positions 30-62]
CAATATTTTGTTAAAATTCGCGTTAAATTTTTGTTAAATCAGCTCATTTTTTAACCAATAGGCCGAAATC
GGCAAAATCCCTTATAAATCAAAAGAATAGCCCGAGATAGGGT
[37 nt withheld, positions 176-212]
AAAGAACGTGGACTCCAACGTCAAAGG
[141 nt withheld, positions 240-380]
G
[124 nt withheld, positions 382-505]
CCTCAATTAGGAAGCAGCCCAGTAGTAGGTTGAGGCCGTTGAGCACCGCCGCCGCAAGGAATGGTGCATG
CAAGGAGATGGCGCCCAACAGTCCCCCGGCCACGGGGCCTGCCACCATACCCACGCCGAAACAAGCGCTC
ATGAGCCCGAAGTGGCGAGCCCGATCTTCCCCATCGGTGATGTCGGCGATATAGGCGCCAGCAACCGCAC
CTGTGGCGCCGGTGATGCCGGCCACGATGCGTCCGGCGTAGAGGATCGAAGATCTAATACTTGACATATC
ACTGTGATTCACATATAATATGCGAAGGAGCCATGGATGGTCTCAAAAGGGGAGGAGGACAACATGGCAT
CCTTGCCAGCAACTCACGAATTACATATTTTCGGAAGTATTAATGGTGTTGACTTTGATATGGTTGGACA
AGGCACTGGTAATCCAAACGATGGATACGAGGAACTTAATCTTAAATCAACAAAAGGCGATTTGCAATTT
TCCCCCTGGATTCTTGTGCCCCATATTGGGTACGGCTTTCATCAATATTTACCTTACCCTGATGGAATGA
GTCCATTTCAAGCCGCTATGGTAGACGGTTCTGGCTACCAAGTTCATAGAACCATGCAGTTTGAAGACGG
CGCTTCCTTAACAGTAAACTACAGGTACACGTACGAGGGTTCCCATATTAAGGGAGAAGCCCAAGTTAAG
GGTACTGGTTTTCCGGCTGATGGTCCCGTTATGACTAATAGCCTGACAGCTGCTGACTGGTGTAGGTCTA
AAAAGACATATCCTAACGATAAAACAATAATTTCAACTTTTAAGTGGTCTTATACCACTGGCAATGGTAA
AAGATACAGATCCACTGCCCGTACTACGTATACATTCGCTAAACCAATGGCCGCTAATTATCTTAAAAAT
CAACCCATGTACGTGTTTAGGAAGACTGAACTAAAACATAGTAAGACCGAGTTGAACTTTAAGGAATGGC
AAAAAGCCTTCACCGATGTCATGGGAATGGATGAATTATATAAGTAATCGAGCTCAAGCTTGGATCCGGC
TGCTAACAAAGCCCGAAAGGAAGCTGAGTTGGCTGCTGCCACCGCTGAGCAATAACTAGCATAACCCCTT
GGGGCCTCTAAACGGGTCTTGAGGGGTTTTTTGCTGAAAGGAGGAACTATATCCGGATATCATCGATACA
AATTCCCCGTAGGCGCTAGGGACCTCTTTAGCTTCTTGGAAGCTGTCAGTAGTATATCTAATAATTTATC
TCCATTCCCTTTAGTAACGTGTAACTTTCCAAATTTAAAAAAGCGACTCATAGAATTATTTCCTCCCGTT
AAATAATAGATAACTATTAAAAATAGACAATACTTGCTCATAAGTAATGGTACTTAAATTGTTTACTTTG
GCGTGTTTCATTGCTTGATGAAACTGATTTTTAGTAAACAGTTGACGATATTCTCGATTGACCCATTTTG
AAACAAAGTACGTATATAGCTTCCAATATTTATCTGGAACATCTGTGGTATGGCGGGTAAGTTTTATTAA
GACACTGTTTACTTTTGGTTTAGGATGAAAGCATTCCGCTGGCAGCTTAAGCAATTGCTGAATCGAGACT
TGAGTGTGCAAGAGCAACCCTAGTGTTCGGTGAATATCCAAGGTACGCTTGTAGAATCCTTCTTCAACAA
TCAGATAGATGTCAGACGCATGGCTTTCAAAAACCACTTTTTTAATAATTTGTGTGCTTAAATGGTAAGG
AATACTCCCAACAATTTTATACCTCTGTTTGTTAGGGAATTGAAACTGTAGAATATCTTGGTGAATTAAA
GTGACACGAATGTTCAGTTTTAATTTTTCTGACGATAAGTTGAATAGATGACTGTCTAATTCAATAGACG
TTACCTGTTTACTTATTTTAGCCAGTTTCGTCGTTAAATGCCCTTTACCTGTTCCAATTTCGTAAACGGT
ATCGGTTTCTTTTAAATTCAATTGTTTTATTATTTGGTTGAGTACTTTTTCACTCGTTAAAAAGTTTTGA
GAATATTTTATATTTTTGTTCATGTAATTACTCCTGAAGTGATTACATCTGTAAATAAATACAGAAGTTA
AACGATTTGTTTGTAATTTTAGTTATCTGTTTAAAAAGTCATAAGATTAGTCACTGGTAGGAATTAATCT
AACGTATTTATTTATCTGCGTAATCACTGTTTTTAGTCTGTTTCAAAACAGTAGATGTTTTATCTACATT
ACGCATTTGGAATACCAACATGACGAATCCCTCCTTCTTAATTACAAATTTTTAGCATCTAATTTAACTT
CAATTCCTATTATACACAAAATTTTAAGATACTGCACTATCAACACACTCTTAAGTTTGCTTCTAAGGCT
AGCGGAGTGTATACTGGCTTACTATGTTGGCACTGATGAGGGTGTCAGTGAAGTGCTTCATGTGGCAGGA
GAAAAAAGGCTGCACCGGTGCGTCAGCAGAATATGTGATACAGGATATATTCCGCTTCCTCGCTCACTGA
CTCGCTACGCTCGGTCGTTCGACTGCGGCGAGCGGAAATGGCTTACGAACGGGGCGGAGATTTCCTGGAA
GATGCCAGGAAGATACTTAACAGGGAAGTGAGAGGGCCGCGGCAAAGCCGTTTTTCCATAGGCTCCGCCC
CCCTGACAAGCATCACGAAATCTGACGCTCAAATCAGTGGTGGCGAAACCCGACAGGACTATAAAGATAC
CAGGCGTTTCCCCCTGGCGGCTCCCTCGTGCGCTCTCCTGTTCCTGCCTTTCGGTTTACCGGTGTCATTC
CGCTGTTATGGCCGCGTTTGTCTCATTCCACGCCTGACACTCAGTTCCGGGTAGGCAGTTCGCTCCAAGC
TGGACTGTATGCACGAACCCCCCGTTCAGTCCGACCGCTGCGCCTTATCCGGTAACTATCGTCTTGAGTC
CAACCCGGAAAGACATGCAAAAGCACCACTGGCAGCAGCCACTGGTAATTGATTTAGAGGAGTTAGTCTT
GAAGTCATGCGCCGGTTAAGGCTAAACTGAAAGGACAAGTTTTGGTGACTGCGCTCCTCCAAGCCAGTTA
CCTCGGTTCAAAGAGTTGGTAGCTCAGAGAACCTTCGAAAAACCGCCCTGCAAGGCGGTTTTTTCGTTTT
CAGAGCAAGAGATTACGCGCAGACCAAAACGATCTCAAGAAGATCATCTTATTAAGGGGTCTGACGCTCA
GTGGAACGAAAACTCACGTTAAGGGATTTTGGTCATGAGATTATCAAAAAGGATCTTCACCTAGATCCTT
TTAAATTAAAAATGAAGTTTTAAATCAATCTAAAGTATATATGAGTAAACTTGGTCTGACAGTTACCAAT
GCTTAATCAGTGAGGCACCTATCTCAGCGATCTGTCTATTTCGTTCATCCATAGTTGCCTGACTCCCCGT
CGTGTAGATAACTACGATACGGGAGGGCTTACCATCTGGCCCCAGTGCTGCAATGATACCGCGAGACCCA
CGCTCACCGGCTCCAGATTTATCAGCAATAAACCAGCCAGCCGGAAGGGCCGAGCGCAGAAGTGGTCCTG
CAACTTTATCCGCCTCCATCCAGTCTATTAATTGTTGCCGGGAAGCTAGAGTAAGTAGTTCGCCAGTTAA
TAGTTTGCGCAACGTTGTTGCCATTGCTGCAGGGTTGAAGGCTCTCAAGGGCATCGGTCGACGCTCTCCC
TTATGCG
Features (pLannotate 1.2.2; 12 found; start..end, strand, type, name):
    125..505     -  rep_origin     M13 ori (sequence partly withheld): M13 bacteriophage origin of replication; arrow indicates direction of (+) strand synthesis
    511..762     -  CDS            TcR (fragment): tetracycline efflux protein; tet; confers resistance to tetracycline
    822..1529    +  CDS            mNeonGreen: mNeonGreen is a basic (constitutively fluorescent) green/yellow fluorescent protein published in 2013, derived from Branchiostoma lanceolatum. It is reported to be a very rapidly-maturing monomer with moderate acid sensitivity.
   1554..1603    +  CDS            SET1 (fragment): solubility-enhancement tag derived from T7 phage gene 10B
   1611..1658    +  terminator     T7 terminator: transcription terminator for bacteriophage T7 RNA polymerase
   1824..2558    -  CDS            erm: ERM_STREE - Experimental evidence at protein level: Swiss-Prot protein existence level 1. This protein produces a dimethylation of the adenine residue at position 2085 in 23S rRNA, resulting in reduced affinity between ribosomes and macrolide-lincosamide-streptogramin B antibiotics. From Streptococcus pneumoniae.
   2686..2766    -  CDS            ermC: LPRM_ENTFL - Protein predicted: Swiss-Prot protein existence level 4. This peptide is involved in the control mechanism of the synthesis of the erythromycin resistance protein. From Enterococcus faecalis (Streptococcus faecalis).
   2885..2906    +  misc_feature   bom (fragment): basis of mobility region from pBR322
   3005..3060    -  rep_origin     RSF ori (fragment): Plasmids containing the RSF 1030 origin of replication can be propagated in E. coli cells that contain additional plasmids with compatible origins.
   3148..3693    -  rep_origin     p15A ori: Plasmids containing the medium-copy-number p15A origin of replication can be propagated in E. coli cells that contain a second plasmid with the ColE1 origin.
   3859..4178    -  CDS            bla(M) (fragment): β-lactamase lacking the signal sequence; bla(M); allows cytosolic expression of β-lactamase
   4177..8       -  CDS            TcR (fragment) (across the origin): tetracycline efflux protein; tet; confers resistance to tetracycline
