>Addgene plasmid #177208 | pmr101A-cPr-mNeonGreen (ErmR) Sequencing Result | analyzer sequence | sequence record 348609
ACGCAGACCGTTCCGTGGCAAAGCAAAAGTTCAAAATCACCAACTGGTCCACCTACAACAAAGCTCTCAT
CAACCGTGGCTCCCTCACTTTCTGGCTGGATGATGGGGCGATTCAGGCCTGGTATGAGTCAGCAACACCT
TCTTCACGAGGCAGACCTCAGCGCTCAAAGATGCAGGGGTAAAAGCTAACCGCATCTTTACCGACAAGGC
ATCCGGCAGTTCAACAGATCGGGAAGGGCTGGATTTGCTGAGGATGAAGGTGGAGGAAGGTGATGTCATT
CTGGTGAAGAAGCTCGACCGTCTTGGCCGCGACACCGCCGACATGATCCAACTGATAAAAGAGTTTGATG
CTCAGGGTGTAGCGGTTCGGTTTATTGACGACGGGATCAGTACCGACGGTGATATGGGGCAAATGGTGGT
CACCATCATGGCGACCACACCCGTCCTGTGGATCTCCATTCCCTTTAGTAACGTGTAACTTTCCAAATTT
AAAAAAGCGACTCATAGAATTATTTCCTCCCGTTAAATAATAGATAACTATTAAAAATAGACAATACTTG
CTCATAAGTAATGGTACTTAAATTGTTTACTTTGGCGTGTTTCATTGCTTGATGAAACTGATTTTTAGTA
AACAGTTGACGATATTCTCGATTGACCCATTTTGAAACAAAGTACGTATATAGCTTCCAATATTTATCTG
GAACATCTGTGGTATGGCGGGTAAGTTTTATTAAGACACTGTTTACTTTTGGTTTAGGATGAAAGCATTC
CGCTGGCAGCTTAAGCAATTGCTGAATCGAGACTTGAGTGTGCAAGAGCAACCCTAGTGTTCGGTGAATA
TCCAAGGTACGCTTGTAGAATCCTTCTTCAACAATCAGATAGATGTCAGACGCATGGCTTTCAAAAACCA
CTTTTTTAATAATTTGTGTGCTTAAATGGTAAGGAATACTCCCAACAATTTTATACCTCTGTTTGTTAGG
GAATTGAAACTGTAGAATATCTTGGTGAATTAAAGTGACACGAATGTTCAGTTTTAATTTTTCTGACGAT
AAGTTGAATAGATGACTGTCTAATTCAATAGACGTTACCTGTTTACTTATTTTAGCCAGTTTCGTCGTTA
AATGCCCTTTACCTGTTCCAATTTCGTAAACGGTATCGGTTTCTTTTAAATTCAATTGTTTTATTATTTG
GTTGAGTACTTTTTCACTCGTTAAAAAGTTTTGAGAATATTTTATATTTTTGTTCATGTAATTACTCCTG
AAGTGATTACATCTGTAAATAAATACAGAAGTTAAACGATTTGTTTGTAATTTTAGTTATCTGTTTAAAA
AGTCATAAGATTAGTCACTGGTAGGAATTAATCTAACGTATTTATTTATCTGCGTAATCACTGTTTTTAG
TCTGTTTCAAAACAGTAGATGTTTTATCTACATTACGCATTTGGAATACCAACATGACGAATCCCTCCTT
CTTAATTACAAATTTTTAGCATCTAATTTAACTTCAATTCCTATTATACACAAAATTTTAAGATACTGCA
CTATCAACACACTCTTAAGTTTGCTTCTAAGGCTAGCCTAGGATCCGGATATAGTTCCTCCTTTCAGCAA
AAAACCCCTCAAGACCCGTTTAGAGGCCCCAAGGGGTTATGCTAGTTATTGCTCAGCGGTGGCAGCAGCC
AACTCAGCTTCCTTTCGGGCTTTGTTAGCAGCCGGATCCAAGCTTGAGCTCGATTACTTATATAATTCAT
CCATTCCCATGACATCGGTGAAGGCTTTTTGCCATTCCTTAAAGTTCAACTCGGTCTTACTATGTTTTAG
TTCAGTCTTCCTAAACACGTACATGGGTTGATTTTTAAGATAATTAGCGGCCATTGGTTTAGCGAATGTA
TACGTAGTACGGGCAGTGGATCTGTATCTTTTACCATTGCCAGTGGTATAAGACCACTTAAAAGTTGAAA
TTATTGTTTTATCGTTAGGATATGTCTTTTTAGACCTACACCAGTCAGCAGCTGTCAGGCTATTAGTCAT
AACGGGACCATCAGCCGGAAAACCAGTACCCTTAACTTGGGCTTCTCCCTTAATATGGGAACCCTCGTAC
GTGTACCTGTAGTTTACTGTTAAGGAAGCGCCGTCTTCAAACTGCATGGTTCTATGAACTTGGTAGCCAG
AACCGTCTACCATAGCGGCTTGAAATGGACTCATTCCATCAGGGTAAGGTAAATATTGATGAAAGCCGTA
CCCAATATGGGGCACAAGAATCCAGGGGGAAAATTGCAAATCGCCTTTTGTTGATTTAAGATTAAGTTCC
TCGTATCCATCGTTTGGATTACCAGTGCCTTGTCCAACCATATCAAAGTCAACACCATTAATACTTCCGA
AAATATGTAATTCGTGAGTTGCTGGCAAGGATGCCATGTTGTCCTCCTCCCCTTTTGAGACCATCCATGG
CTCCTTCGCATATTATATGTGAATCACAGTGATATGTCAAGTATTAGATCTTCGATCCTCTACGCCGGAC
GCATCGTGGCCGGCATCACCGGCGCCACAGGTGCGGTTGCTGGCGCCTATATCGCCGACATCACCGATGG
GGAAGATCGGGCTCGCCACTTCGGGCTCATGAGCGCTTGTTTCGGCGTGGGTATGGTGGCAGGCCCCGTG
GCCGGGGGACTGTTGGGCGCCATCTCCTTGCATGCACCATTCCTTGCGGCGGCGGTGCTCAACGGCCTCA
ACCTACTACTGGGCTGCTTCCTAATTGAGG
[124 nt withheld, positions 2761-2884]
C
[141 nt withheld, positions 2886-3026]
CCTTTGACGTTGGAGTCCACGTTCTTT
[37 nt withheld, positions 3054-3090]
ACCCTATCTCGGGCTATTCTTTTGATTTATAAGGGATTTTGCCGATTTCGGCCTATTGGTTAAAAAATGA
GCTGATTTAACAAAAATTTAACGCGAATTTTAACAAAATATTG
[33 nt withheld, positions 3204-3236]
TTCCTGTTTTTGGGGCTTTTCGCAGGAGTCGCATAAGGGAGAGCGTCGACCGATGCCCTTGAGAGCCTTC
AACCCTGCAGCAATGGCAACAACGTTGCGCAAACTATTAACTGGCGAACTACTTACTCTAGCTTCCCGGC
AACAATTAATAGACTGGATGGAGGCGGATAAAGTTGCAGGACCACTTCTGCGCTCGGCCCTTCCGGCTGG
CTGGTTTATTGCTGATAAATCTGGAGCCGGTGAGCGTGGGTCTCGCGGTATCATTGCAGCACTGGGGCCA
GATGGTAAGCCCTCCCGTATCGTAGTTATCTACACGACGGGGAGTCAGGCAACTATGGATGAACGAAATA
GACAGATCGCTGAGATAGGTGCCTCACTGATTAAGCATTGGTAACTGTCAGACCAAGTTTACTCATATAT
ACTTTAGATTGATTTAAAACTTCATTTTTAATTTAAAAGGATCTAGGTGAAGATCCTTTTTGATAATCTC
ATGACCAAAATCCCTTAACGTGAGTTTTCGTTCCACTGAGCGTCAGACCCCTTAATAAGATGATCTTCTT
GAGATCGTTTTGGTCTGCGCGTAATCTCTTGCTCTGAAAACGAAAAAACCGCCTTGCAGGGCGGTTTTTC
GAAGGTTCTCTGAGCTACCAACTCTTTGAACCGAGGTAACTGGCTTGGAGGAGCGCAGTCACCAAAACTT
GTCCTTTCAGTTTAGCCTTAACCGGCGCATGACTTCAAGACTAACTCCTCTAAATCAATTACCAGTGGCT
GCTGCCAGTGGTGCTTTTGCATGTCTTTCCGGGTTGGACTCAAGACGATAGTTACCGGATAAGGCGCAGC
GGTCGGACTGAACGGGGGGTTCGTGCATACAGTCCAGCTTGGAGCGAACTGCCTACCCGGAACTGAGTGT
CAGGCGTGGAATGAGACAAACGCGGCCATAACAGCGGAATGACACCGGTAAACCGAAAGGCAGGAACAGG
AGAGCGCACGAGGGAGCCGCCAGGGGGAAACGCCTGGTATCTTTATAGTCCTGTCGGGTTTCGCCACCAC
TGATTTGAGCGTCAGATTTCGTGATGCTTGTCAGGGGGGCGGAGCCTATGGAAAAACGGCTTTGCCGCGG
CCCTCTCACTTCCCTGTTAAGTATCTTCCTGGCATCTTCCAGGAAATCTCCGCCCCGTTCGTAAGCCATT
TCCGCTCGCCGCAGTCGAACGACCGAGCGTAGCGAGTCAGTGAGCGAGGAAGCGGAATATATCCTGTATC
ACATATTCTGCTGACGCACCGGTGCAGCCTTTTTTCTCCTGCCACATGAAGCACTTCACTGACACCCTCA
TCAGTGCCAACATAGTAAGCCAGTATACACTCCGCTAGCGCTGAGGTCTGCCTCGTGAAGAAGGTGTTGC
TGACTCATACCAGGCCTGAATCGCCCCATCATCCAGCCAGAAAGTGAGGGAGCCACGGTTGATGAGAGCT
TTGTTGTAGGTGGACCAGTTGGTGATTTTGAACTTTTGCTTTGCCACGGAACGGTCTGCGTTGTCGGGAA
GATGCGTGATCTGATCCTTCAACTCAGCAAAAGTTCGATTTATTCAACAAAGCCACGTTGTGTCTCAAAA
TCTCTGATGTTACATTGCACAAGATAAAAATATATCATCATGAACAATAAAACTGTCTGCTTACATAAAC
AGTAATACAAGGGGTGTTATGAGCCATATTCAACGGGAAACGTCTTGCTCAAGGCCGCGATTAAATTCCA
ACATGGATGCTGATTTATATGGGTATAAATGGGCTCGCGATAATGTCGGGCAATCAGGTGCGACAATCTA
TCGATTGTATGGGAAGCCCGATGCGCCAGAGTTGTTTCTGAAACATGGCAAAGGTAGCGTTGCCAATGAT
GTTACAGATGAGATGGTCAGACTAAACTGGCTGACGGAATTTATGCCTCTTCCGACCATCAAGCATTTTA
TCCGTACTCCTGATGATGCATGGTTACTCACCACTGCGATCCCCGGGAAAACAGCATTCCAGGTATTAGA
AGAATATCCTGATTCAGGTGAAAATATTGTTGATGCGCTGGCAGTGTTCCTGCGCCGGTTGCATTCGATT
CCTGTTTGTAATTGTCCTTTTAACAGCGATCGCGTATTTCGTCTCGCTCAGGCGCAATCACGAATGAATA
ACGGTTTGGTTGATGCGAGTGATTTTGATGACGAGCGTAATGGCTGGCCTGTTGAACAAGTCTGGAAAGA
AATGCATAAGCTCTTGCCATTCTCACCGGATTCAGTCGTCACTCATGGTGATTTCTCACTTGATAACCTT
ATTTTTGACGAGGGGAAATTAATAGGTTGTATTGATGTTGGACGAGTCGGAATCGCAGACCGATACCAGG
ATCTTGCCATCCTATGGAACTGCCTCGGTGAGTTTTCTCCTTCATTACAGAAACGGCTTTTTCAAAAATA
TGGTATTGATAATCCTGATATGAATAAATTGCAGTTTCATTTGATGCTCGATGAGTTTTTCTAATCAGAA
TTGGTTAATTGGTTGTAACACTGGCAGAGCATTACGCTGACTTGACGGGACGGCGGCTTTGTTGAATAAA
TCGAACTTTTGCTGAGTTGAAGGATCAGATCACGCATCTTCCCGACA
Features (pLannotate 1.2.2; 15 found; start..end, strand, type, name):
     18..164     +  CDS            TRA2_ECOLX (fragment): Protein predicted: Swiss-Prot protein existence level 4. Required for transposition of transposon Tn903. From Escherichia coli.
    152..433     +  CDS            tnpR (fragment): TNR3_ECOLX - Experimental evidence at protein level: Swiss-Prot protein existence level 1. Resolvase catalyzes the resolution (a site-specific recombination) of the cointegrated replicon to yield the final transposition products. From Escherichia coli.
    513..1247    -  CDS            erm: ERM_STREE - Experimental evidence at protein level: Swiss-Prot protein existence level 1. This protein produces a dimethylation of the adenine residue at position 2085 in 23S rRNA, resulting in reduced affinity between ribosomes and macrolide-lincosamide-streptogramin B antibiotics. From Streptococcus pneumoniae.
   1375..1455    -  CDS            ermC: LPRM_ENTFL - Protein predicted: Swiss-Prot protein existence level 4. This peptide is involved in the control mechanism of the synthesis of the erythromycin resistance protein. From Enterococcus faecalis (Streptococcus faecalis).
   1608..1655    -  terminator     T7 terminator: transcription terminator for bacteriophage T7 RNA polymerase
   1663..1712    -  CDS            SET1 (fragment): solubility-enhancement tag derived from T7 phage gene 10B
   1737..2444    -  CDS            mNeonGreen: mNeonGreen is a basic (constitutively fluorescent) green/yellow fluorescent protein published in 2013, derived from Branchiostoma lanceolatum. It is reported to be a very rapidly-maturing monomer with moderate acid sensitivity.
   2504..2755    +  CDS            TcR (fragment): tetracycline efflux protein; tet; confers resistance to tetracycline
   2761..3141    +  rep_origin     M13 ori (sequence partly withheld): M13 bacteriophage origin of replication; arrow indicates direction of (+) strand synthesis
   3258..3311    +  CDS            TcR (fragment): tetracycline efflux protein; tet; confers resistance to tetracycline
   3310..3629    +  CDS            bla(M) (fragment): β-lactamase lacking the signal sequence; bla(M); allows cytosolic expression of β-lactamase
   3795..4340    +  rep_origin     p15A ori: Plasmids containing the medium-copy-number p15A origin of replication can be propagated in E. coli cells that contain a second plasmid with the ColE1 origin.
   4428..4483    +  rep_origin     RSF ori (fragment): Plasmids containing the RSF 1030 origin of replication can be propagated in E. coli cells that contain additional plasmids with compatible origins.
   4582..4608    -  misc_feature   bom (fragment): basis of mobility region from pBR322
   4935..5750    +  CDS            KanR: aminoglycoside phosphotransferase; aph(3')-Ia; confers resistance to kanamycin in bacteria or G418 (Geneticin®) in eukaryotes
