[The description below was written by a language model from this plasmid's Addgene catalogue record and pLannotate feature annotations shown in this document.]
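Description:
pmr101A-cPr-mNeonGreen (ErmR) is a 4,222 bp bacterial expression plasmid built on the pmr101A backbone for constitutive production of the green fluorescent protein mNeonGreen in E. coli. It replicates from a p15A origin, which the record lists as low copy. This origin is compatible with ColE1-type plasmids, so the construct can be maintained alongside a second vector. Selection is by erythromycin. The feature table shows an erm rRNA methyltransferase gene, which dimethylates an adenine in 23S rRNA and so lowers macrolide binding, preceded by its short regulatory leader peptide. An M13 phage origin is also annotated, along with short fragments of tetracycline-resistance and β-lactamase genes, an RSF origin and the bom region. These fragments appear to be non-functional remnants of the backbone's history.

The payload is a 708 bp mNeonGreen coding sequence, derived from Branchiostoma lanceolatum and recorded as yeast codon optimized. It was inserted by Gibson assembly downstream of a synthetic constitutive promoter. That promoter is named in the catalogue fields but not annotated in the feature table, and presumably lies in the short gap just upstream of the open reading frame. The reporter is followed by a small fragment of T7 gene 10-derived sequence and a T7 terminator. The plasmid serves as a constitutive fluorescent marker for E. coli; the record gives no more specific application.

A second, 5,873 nt analyzer sequence attached to the entry contains the same core elements. It also carries a full kanamycin resistance gene and transposon-related fragments (Tn903 and a resolvase) that are absent from the full-length record and inconsistent with the stated size. The record does not explain this discrepancy.
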