Addgene plasmid #177208: pmr101A-cPr-mNeonGreen (ErmR)
Purpose: Plasmid with p15A origin for constitutive mNeonGreen expression in E. coli
Depositing lab: Alexey Merz. Depositing organization: University of Washington.
Backbone
  Vector backbone: pmr101A
  Total vector size (bp): 4222
  Vector type: Bacterial Expression
Growth in bacteria
  Bacterial resistance: Erythromycin, 200 μg/mL
  Growth temperature: 37°C
  Growth strain: DH5alpha
  Copy number: Low Copy
Gene/Insert
  Gene/Insert name: mNeonGreen
  Species: Branchiostoma lanceolatum
  Insert size (bp): 708
  Mutation: Yeast codon optimized
  GenBank ID: KC295282.1
  Promoter: Synthetic constitutive promoter
  Cloning method: Gibson Cloning
  Sequencing primers: 5′ pmr101A forward mapping primer; 3′ T7 Term
Resource information
  A portion of this plasmid was derived from a plasmid made by: Shaner NC, Lambert GG, Chammas A, Ni Y, Cranfill PJ, Baird MA, Sell BR, Allen JR, Day RN, Israelsson M, Davidson MW, Wang J. A bright monomeric green fluorescent protein derived from Branchiostoma lanceolatum. Nat Methods. 2013 May;10(5):407-9. doi: 10.1038/nmeth.2413. Epub 2013 Mar 24. PMID: 23524392; PMCID: PMC3811051.
Terms and licenses: Academic/Nonprofit Terms; Industry Terms: Not Available to Industry
Depositor comments: Braatsch S, Helmark S, Kranz H, Koebmann B, Jensen PR. Escherichia coli strains with promoter libraries constructed by Red/ET recombination pave the way for transcriptional fine-tuning. Biotechniques. 2008 Sep;45(3):335-7. doi: 10.2144/000112907. PMID: 18778259.
How to cite: pmr101A-cPr-mNeonGreen (ErmR) was a gift from Alexey Merz (Addgene plasmid # 177208 ; http://n2t.net/addgene:177208 ; RRID:Addgene_177208)
